Addgene plasmid #170412: pBEL1863
Purpose: Genetic complementation plasmid of LetAB with LetB mutant A473N
Depositing lab: Gira Bhabha & Damian Ekiert. Depositing organization: NYU Grossman School of Medicine. Publication: Role of Ring6 in the Function of the E. coli MCE Protein LetB. Vieni C, Coudray N, Isom GL, Bhabha G, Ekiert DC. J Mol Biol. 2022 Jan 22;434(7):167463. doi: 10.1016/j.jmb.2022.167463. PubMed 35077766.
Backbone
  Vector backbone: pET17b
  Backbone manufacturer: Novagen
  Backbone size w/o insert (bp): 3174
  Vector type: Bacterial Expression
Growth in bacteria
  Bacterial resistance: Ampicillin, 100 μg/mL
  Growth temperature: 37°C
  Growth strain: DH5alpha
  Copy number: High Copy
Gene/Insert
  Gene/Insert name: LetAB (alt name: yebST)
  Species: E. coli
  Mutation: LetA-LetB(A473N)
  Entrez Gene: letB (a.k.a. b1834, ECK1833, yebT); letA (a.k.a. b1833, ECK1832, yebS)
Terms and licenses: Academic/Nonprofit Terms; Industry Terms: Not Available to Industry
How to cite: pBEL1863 was a gift from Gira Bhabha & Damian Ekiert (Addgene plasmid # 170412 ; http://n2t.net/addgene:170412 ; RRID:Addgene_170412)
