[The description below was written by a language model from this plasmid's Addgene catalogue record and pLannotate feature annotations shown in this document.]
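Description:
pBEL1863 is a bacterial expression plasmid built on the pET17b backbone and designed for genetic complementation in Escherichia coli. It carries the letAB operon (also known as yebST) with an A473N substitution in LetB. The plasmid replicates from a ColE1/pMB1-type origin and is selected with ampicillin through the β-lactamase gene (AmpR) and its native bla promoter. The annotation also picks up pBR322-derived backbone elements: the bom mobility region, a rop coding sequence spanning the numbering origin, and a small predicted open reading frame. The catalogue lists the plasmid as high copy, although Rop normally acts to restrain plasmid copy number.

The payload lies between the T7 promoter and T7 terminator. The phage T7 gene 10 ribosome binding site sits just upstream of letA (yebS). letB (yebT) follows immediately, and the two reading frames overlap slightly, which preserves the native operon arrangement so that both proteins are made from a single transcript. A short fragment annotated as a T7 gene 10-derived solubility tag lies between letB and the terminator. It appears to be residual vector sequence, and the record gives no indication of a tag fused to either protein. LetA and LetB are described as components of a transport pathway that contributes to membrane integrity, with LetB, an MCE-family protein, possibly spanning the periplasm to move substrates between the membranes.

According to the record, the construct supplies LetA together with the LetB A473N point mutant for complementation. The associated work concerns the role of Ring6 in LetB function, so the plasmid presumably serves to test whether this variant supports LetB function. The record does not state the host strain used for these assays or the phenotype that was scored.
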