Features (pLannotate 1.2.2; 12 found; start..end, strand, type, name):
    174..313     +  misc_feature   bom: basis of mobility region from pBR322
    499..1087    -  rep_origin     ori: high-copy-number ColE1/pMB1/pBR322/pUC origin of replication
   1258..2118    -  CDS            AmpR: β-lactamase; bla; confers resistance to ampicillin, carbenicillin, and related antibiotics
   2119..2223    -  promoter       AmpR promoter: bla
   2354..2401    -  terminator     T7 terminator: transcription terminator for bacteriophage T7 RNA polymerase
   2409..2458    -  CDS            SET1 (fragment): solubility-enhancement tag derived from T7 phage gene 10B
   2483..5113    -  CDS            yebT: YEBT_ECOLI - Experimental evidence at protein level: Swiss-Prot protein existence level 1. Component of a transport pathway that contributes to membrane integrity (PubMed:27795327). May directly span the intermembrane space, facilitating the transport of substrates across the periplasm (Probable). From Escherichia coli (strain K12).
   5085..6365    -  CDS            yebS: YEBS_ECOLI - Experimental evidence at protein level: Swiss-Prot protein existence level 1. Component of a transport pathway that contributes to membrane integrity. From Escherichia coli (strain K12).
   6373..6395    -  RBS            RBS: efficient ribosome binding site from bacteriophage T7 gene 10 (Olins and Rangwala, 1989)
   6427..6445    -  promoter       T7 promoter: promoter for bacteriophage T7 RNA polymerase
   6557..6937    -  CDS            YPB1_ECOLX: Protein predicted: Swiss-Prot protein existence level 4. From Escherichia coli.
   6954..72      +  CDS            rop (across the origin): Rop protein, which maintains plasmids at low copy number; rop
>Addgene plasmid #170412 | pBEL1863 | addgene full sequence | sequence record 337621 | Addgene NGS Result
CTTCACGACCACGCTGATGAGCTTTACCGCAGCTGCCTCGCGCGTTTCGGTGATGACGGTGAAAACCTCT
GACACATGCAGCTCCCGGAGACGGTCACAGCTTGTCTGTAAGCGGATGCCGGGAGCAGACAAGCCCGTCA
GGGCGCGTCAGCGGGTGTTGGCGGGTGTCGGGGCGCAGCCATGACCCAGTCACGTAGCGATAGCGGAGTG
TATACTGGCTTAACTATGCGGCATCAGAGCAGATTGTACTGAGAGTGCACCATTGCGGTGTGAAATACCG
CACAGATGCGTAAGGAGAAAATACCGCATCAGGCGCTCTTCCGCTTCCTCGCTCACTGACTCGCTGCGCT
CGGTCGTTCGGCTGCGGCGAGCGGTATCAGCTCACTCAAAGGCGGTAATACGGTTATCCACAGAATCAGG
GGATAACGCAGGAAAGAACATGTGAGCAAAAGGCCAGCAAAAGGCCAGGAACCGTAAAAAGGCCGCGTTG
CTGGCGTTTTTCCATAGGCTCCGCCCCCCTGACGAGCATCACAAAAATCGACGCTCAAGTCAGAGGTGGC
GAAACCCGACAGGACTATAAAGATACCAGGCGTTTCCCCCTGGAAGCTCCCTCGTGCGCTCTCCTGTTCC
GACCCTGCCGCTTACCGGATACCTGTCCGCCTTTCTCCCTTCGGGAAGCGTGGCGCTTTCTCATAGCTCA
CGCTGTAGGTATCTCAGTTCGGTGTAGGTCGTTCGCTCCAAGCTGGGCTGTGTGCACGAACCCCCCGTTC
AGCCCGACCGCTGCGCCTTATCCGGTAACTATCGTCTTGAGTCCAACCCGGTAAGACACGACTTATCGCC
ACTGGCAGCAGCCACTGGTAACAGGATTAGCAGAGCGAGGTATGTAGGCGGTGCTACAGAGTTCTTGAAG
TGGTGGCCTAACTACGGCTACACTAGAAGGACAGTATTTGGTATCTGCGCTCTGCTGAAGCCAGTTACCT
TCGGAAAAAGAGTTGGTAGCTCTTGATCCGGCAAACAAACCACCGCTGGTAGCGGTGGTTTTTTTGTTTG
CAAGCAGCAGATTACGCGCAGAAAAAAAGGATCTCAAGAAGATCCTTTGATCTTTTCTACGGGGTCTGAC
GCTCAGTGGAACGAAAACTCACGTTAAGGGATTTTGGTCATGAGATTATCAAAAAGGATCTTCACCTAGA
TCCTTTTAAATTAAAAATGAAGTTTTAAATCAATCTAAAGTATATATGAGTAAACTTGGTCTGACAGTTA
CCAATGCTTAATCAGTGAGGCACCTATCTCAGCGATCTGTCTATTTCGTTCATCCATAGTTGCCTGACTC
CCCGTCGTGTAGATAACTACGATACGGGAGGGCTTACCATCTGGCCCCAGTGCTGCAATGATACCGCGAG
ACCCACGCTCACCGGCTCCAGATTTATCAGCAATAAACCAGCCAGCCGGAAGGGCCGAGCGCAGAAGTGG
TCCTGCAACTTTATCCGCCTCCATCCAGTCTATTAATTGTTGCCGGGAAGCTAGAGTAAGTAGTTCGCCA
GTTAATAGTTTGCGCAACGTTGTTGCCATTGCTGCAGGCATCGTGGTGTCACGCTCGTCGTTTGGTATGG
CTTCATTCAGCTCCGGTTCCCAACGATCAAGGCGAGTTACATGATCCCCCATGTTGTGCAAAAAAGCGGT
TAGCTCCTTCGGTCCTCCGATCGTTGTCAGAAGTAAGTTGGCCGCAGTGTTATCACTCATGGTTATGGCA
GCACTGCATAATTCTCTTACTGTCATGCCATCCGTAAGATGCTTTTCTGTGACTGGTGAGTACTCAACCA
AGTCATTCTGAGAATAGTGTATGCGGCGACCGAGTTGCTCTTGCCCGGCGTCAACACGGGATAATACCGC
GCCACATAGCAGAACTTTAAAAGTGCTCATCATTGGAAAACGTTCTTCGGGGCGAAAACTCTCAAGGATC
TTACCGCTGTTGAGATCCAGTTCGATGTAACCCACTCGTGCACCCAACTGATCTTCAGCATCTTTTACTT
TCACCAGCGTTTCTGGGTGAGCAAAAACAGGAAGGCAAAATGCCGCAAAAAAGGGAATAAGGGCGACACG
GAAATGTTGAATACTCATACTCTTCCTTTTTCAATATTATTGAAGCATTTATCAGGGTTATTGTCTCATG
AGCGGATACATATTTGAATGTATTTAGAAAAATAAACAAATAGGGGTTCCGCGCACATTTCCCCGAAAAG
TGCCACCTGACGTCTAAGAAACCATTATTATCATGACATTAACCTATAAAAATAGGCGTATCACGAGGCC
CTTTCGTCTTCAAGAATTATCCGGATATAGTTCCTCCTTTCAGCAAAAAACCCCTCAAGACCCGTTTAGA
GGCCCCAAGGGGTTATGCTAGTTATTGCTCAGCGGTGGCAGCAGCCAACTCAGCTTCCTTTCGGGCTTTG
TTAGCAGCCGGATCTGCTCGAGGTGGGCATTATTTGGGAAGCGCAGTTCCCCATTCACGCCACTCTTTCG
GTTCACTTTCCTGCAACAGGAAGTGTTTGCCTTCCTGGGCTTTCGGTGCCAGTGGCGTACCCGGAGGCGT
GGCGAAGGCGATGCCGCCACGGATAAACTGGTTAAAGGTGCCGGTTTTCACTACGCCGCCCGTCAGACCA
AAGTCCAGACTGTAACCCGATGCCAACCAGAAGACGGAATTGTTACGCACCAGGTGTTGATAGCGTTTAC
TGATGCGCATCGCAATCATCACGCGATCTGACAATGTCCCCAGCGTCATTCCTGTAACCGTACCGACTTC
CAGACCACGGAACAGCACAGGCGTACCGATGCCTAACGAACCGGCTTCCGGCGCTTCAACAATAATGCTT
AAGCCATCCAGGTACCGCGAATCAGTAATGGTGGCCTCTTGTAATTCAAAGTCGCGGCGAGGATTGCCCC
GGCCTGGTTCGACGTTGATATACGGCTGGAGGATAGTATCAAGATGCTCAACGCCAGCTGCCGAAATTTG
CGGTGTGACCACTGAGAAGCGCGTACCACCGCGAGCAAAGGTCTGGACATATTCCGGGTAAAGTACCGCC
TTTGCCTGTACTTCATTGCGTGCGGTAATCAGATCCAGCGTCTGGATTTGCCCGATGTCAATACCGAGAT
AGCGAATTGGCATCCCGACCGCCAGTTTTCCGGCATCGAAAGCGTGAAGCGTAATCTGCCCGCCAACCGC
ACGGGCCGCTGTTTCGGAAGCATACAGAATACGCTTATCGCCTTTACGCTGACTGGCGCTGGCACCGCTG
AGGTTGTCGAAGCTAATGGCTCCCTTTAGAGCTCTGGAGAGCGGGGATGCCTGTACGGTCAGACCACTAC
CATTCAGCTGAACTTTCGCCCCGCCTTCTGCCCAGAACACGCTATTGCTGGTCAGAAGGTTGCGATACTC
CGGCTTAATATGCAGATCGATGTCAAACGCGTTAGCTCGCGGACGCACGGTAATCACTTCACCAACTTCA
AATTTACGGTACAGCACTACCGATCCTGCCTGCACATCCGGCAGCGTCTCTGCACTCAAACTCACGGTTG
TGGTGGGTAAATCGCTAAGGCTGTTCTCCAGCGCTTTTTCCAAATTGGCATACAGTGGATAGCTGGCTTT
CATCTCACCTTTATCGCCCGGCAGAATACGTATCCCGCCATTGATCCATTCTGAATTGCTGGCACCGAGA
AACTCAACGCCATCCAGCCCCACCTTCACATCGACACGGCTGTTGACGACAAATTTGCTATCGCCTTTTA
CCAGTTCGCGATGCTGAGGCTCGATGGCGACGGTAAAGGTGACGCCTTTGCTGGTGAGTTTACGATCGAT
AACCTGGCCTACCTGCACGCCGTGAAGAATGAGCGGCTGACCCGCATCAATACCGTAACTTTCCGGCGCG
GTCAGGGTCAGCGTCAGAACATCAGGTTCATGCAGCAGTGCTTTTTCGCCTGGCACAACAACGAACTCTT
TGCGTGGCTCGCCATCGCCGGGCACCAGCTCGAAGGTTTTGCCGGTCAGCAGGGCGCTGAGATTAGCATC
GCTAAGGGATAATTTCGGGTTGCGTAATTCGATGCGGGTATTTTCACGAAGCAGGGTAACGACGCTGGGA
TCAACGGTCATTTCCCCTGTGACTTTACCACCAGGATTTAAATCCAGTTTAGTCAGCTGTCCGACTTCCA
GCCCCTGATACATTAACGGCGTCGAGTCGGCGGTTAATCCGGCCCCACTCGGCAGTTCCAGTTTTATTAT
TACGCCACGCTGGCTGTGGGCCAGATCTTCATACAGACCAAAGGTATCTTCCGCCTCGGCAGGTTTCGAC
TCTTCTGGTGAATCGAAGGCAATCGCACCGTTAACCAGTGCCGCCAGGCTTTCCAGTTTCACCTTCGCGC
CACTGATACTGACGTTGGCATCAACGCCGGAAACGTTCCAGAAACGGCTACCTTTTTTCACCAGATCGGT
AAAACGCCGCTCGATCAGGACATCAATCACCACGCCTTGCTTGTTGGGATTGATGGCATAGTCGTAGACT
TTTCCCACCGGGATCTTGCGGAAATAGACCAATGAACCGCTGTTCAGCGAACCGAGATCGGGGGCTTGCA
GGTGGATCATCAGATCGCCATTGTCCAGCCGATATTTCGGTTGGGTATCGAGTGCGACAAAGTGATCCTG
CTCTTTACCTTTACCCGGCATCATGCCGATATAGTTCCCACCGACGAGGGCGTCCAGCCCGGAGACACCT
GCCAACGATGCTTTTGGCGTCACCAGCCAGAACTGAGTCTCTTCGCGCAGCGCATCTTTCATATCGGACT
TGATGCTGACCTTGACTTCAATCTTACGAAGATCGTCGCTGAGGCTGATGTCCTGCACTGTTCCGACTTC
AACGCCCTGATAACGAACAGGCGTACGGCCTGGAACAATACCATCCGCCGACATAAAGTCGATGGTGACG
GTATTACCCCGGTCCTGATAACTGTCCCAAATCAGCCAACTGGCAATCATTAGCGCGATGAACGGCAGCA
GCCAGAAAGGTGAGATACGGCGTTTATTTTTAATCTGCGCTTCAGTCGTCGAAGCGGGCGTTTCCTGACT
CATGTGCATCCCAAAGTAAGCGGCTGTCCAGCCATTCCACAGCAAGAATAGTCAAAATTACCGCTGCGCC
GAAATAAAACGCAGCCGGTCCCATAGTAAAAGCGAGGATCTGATCGCGATTAATCAGCGACATGGTTAAA
GATATGACAAACAGGTCGAGCATCGACCAGCGACCAATCCAGGTCACCATCCGCAGTAACAGAATGCGTG
TGCGTAAACCTTGCTGGCATTTAAAATGAATGCTCAACAGTAAAGTGAACATGACGATCACTTTAGTAAA
CGGGACCAGAATACTGGCGATAAACACGATTCCTGCAACCGCAATGTTGCTACTTGCCAGCGACATAATT
CCGGAAAGAATTGTATCTTCCTGCCGTCCTCCGTTCAGATAAATGATAGAAATAGGCAACAGGTTGGCAG
GTAACAATAAAACGATTGACGCTAACAGCGCCGCCCAGCATTTTTGCAGACTATGACGGCGACGCAGGCG
TAGCGGGATATGGCAACGCGGGCAGCGACCACGCTGATCTGGATAGCCGGTAAAATGGCACCCTAGGCAG
ACACGAAGTTTCTCGTCCCTACGCGTAGCGGGGCGCTGCGGATAAAATCGCTCCCACAGTTCTTCGACAT
TAAGATGTGACAACGTCACCGTCGTTAAAATCACCAACGCCACAAAAGAGAACAAGCCGACACCAGCCTG
GATATGGGCATAATCCTGTACCTTTATAGAAGCAACGCCAATGCCGACCAGGTAGATATCGAGCATTACC
CACTCTTTAAGTCGCTCAAGCATCAGCAGTACCGGACGTAAATTCATTCCCAGTCGGTTACCAAACCATA
AATAAGCTATGGAGGTCACCAGAATGAGCGGGGCACCAATAACGCAGAAAAAGACCATCGACCCCGTTAT
CGCATCGCCCTGTTTGGTCATTTGCCAGATGCCTTGCATAACGTTGGCGTCAATACGAATGCCTAACAGC
CAGATATGCAACAGCGGTTCGCCCCAGGCAAACGGCATAAGCAACAGCATGGTGAAGGCCATTGCCGCCA
GGCGCGTTAGCGACCAGTCGCGCCCGTCACGAATTTTTGCCTGACAGCGCGGACAATAGGCACTTTGATG
AGAATTTATCTCGGGCAGGCTAAACAGCATGTCACATTGCGGGCAACGTTGGTAATCACCACGCGGCAGT
TCCTCGCCGATTGCCCTCACTGTTATCTTTTTTGTCGGCGTAATTTGTGGTGTGTTAAGAGCCATATGTA
TATCTCCTTCTTAAAGTTAAACAAAATTATTTCTAGAGGGAAACCGTTGTGGTCTCCCTATAGTGAGTCG
TATTAATTTCGCGGGATCGAGATCTCGGGCAGCGTTGGGTCCTGGCCACGGGTGCGCATGATCGTGCTCC
TGTCGTTGAGGACCCGGCTAGGCTGGCGGGGTTGCCTTACTGGTTAGCAGAATGAATCACCGATACGCGA
GCGAACGTGAAGCGACTGCTGCTGCAAAACGTCTGCGACCTGAGCAACAACATGAATGGTCTTCGGTTTC
CGTGTTTCGTAAAGTCTGGAAACGCGGAAGTCAGCGCCCTGCACCATTATGTTCCGGATCTGCATCGCAG
GATGCTGCTGGCTACCCTGTGGAACACCTACATCTGTATTAACGAAGCGCTGGCATTGACCCTGAGTGAT
TTTTCTCTGGTCCCGCCGCATCCATACCGCCAGTTGTTTACCCTCACAACGTTCCAGTAACCGGGCATGT
TCATCATCAGTAACCCGTATCGTGAGCATCCTCTCTCGTTTCATCGGTATCATTACCCCCATGAACAGAA
ATCCCCCTTACACGGAGGCATCAGTGACCAAACAGGAAAAAACCGCCCTTAACATGGCCCGCTTTATCAG
AAGCCAGACATTAACGCTTCTGGAGAAACTCAACGAGCTGGACGCGGATGAACAGGCAGACATCTGTGAA
TCG
